>Addgene plasmid #219035 | SFFV-STAT4-Brd 55 | addgene full sequence | sequence record 448877 | Addgene NGS Result
ATTTATGCAGAGGCCGAGGCCGCCTCGGCCTCTGAGCTATTCCAGAAGTAGTGAGGAGGCTTTTTTGGAG
GCCTAGGGACGTACCCAATTCGCCCTATAGTGAGTCGTATTACGCGCGCTCACTGGCCGTCGTTTTACAA
CGTCGTGACTGGGAAAACCCTGGCGTTACCCAACTTAATCGCCTTGCAGCACATCCCCCTTTCGCCAGCT
GGCGTAATAGCGAAGAGGCCCGCACCGATCGCCCTTCCCAACAGTTGCGCAGCCTGAATGGCGAATGGG
[124 nt withheld, positions 280-403]
C
[91 nt withheld, positions 405-495]
A
[49 nt withheld, positions 497-545]
CCTTTGACGTTGGAGTCCACGTTCTTT
[37 nt withheld, positions 573-609]
ACCCTATCTCGGTCTATTCTTTTGATTTATAAGGGATTTTGCCGATTTCGGCCTATTGGTTAAAAAATGA
GCTGATTTAACAAAAATTTAACGCGAATTTTAACAAAATATTAACGCTTACAATTTAGGTGGCACTTTTC
GGGGAAATGTGCGCGGAACCCCTATTTGTTTATTTTTCTAAATACATTCAAATATGTATCCGCTCATGAG
ACAATAACCCTGATAAATGCTTCAATAATATTGAAAAAGGAAGAGTATGAGTATTCAACATTTCCGTGTC
GCCCTTATTCCCTTTTTTGCGGCATTTTGCCTTCCTGTTTTTGCTCACCCAGAAACGCTGGTGAAAGTAA
AAGATGCTGAAGATCAGTTGGGTGCACGAGTGGGTTACATCGAACTGGATCTCAACAGCGGTAAGATCCT
TGAGAGTTTTCGCCCCGAAGAACGTTTTCCAATGATGAGCACTTTTAAAGTTCTGCTATGTGGCGCGGTA
TTATCCCGTATTGACGCCGGGCAAGAGCAACTCGGTCGCCGCATACACTATTCTCAGAATGACTTGGTTG
AGTACTCACCAGTCACAGAAAAGCATCTTACGGATGGCATGACAGTAAGAGAATTATGCAGTGCTGCCAT
AACCATGAGTGATAACACTGCGGCCAACTTACTTCTGACAACGATCGGAGGACCGAAGGAGCTAACCGCT
TTTTTGCACAACATGGGGGATCATGTAACTCGCCTTGATCGTTGGGAACCGGAGCTGAATGAAGCCATAC
CAAACGACGAGCGTGACACCACGATGCCTGTAGCAATGGCAACAACGTTGCGCAAACTATTAACTGGCGA
ACTACTTACTCTAGCTTCCCGGCAACAATTAATAGACTGGATGGAGGCGGATAAAGTTGCAGGACCACTT
CTGCGCTCGGCCCTTCCGGCTGGCTGGTTTATTGCTGATAAATCTGGAGCCGGTGAGCGTGGGTCTCGCG
GTATCATTGCAGCACTGGGGCCAGATGGTAAGCCCTCCCGTATCGTAGTTATCTACACGACGGGGAGTCA
GGCAACTATGGATGAACGAAATAGACAGATCGCTGAGATAGGTGCCTCACTGATTAAGCATTGGTAACTG
TCAGACCAAGTTTACTCATATATACTTTAGATTGATTTAAAACTTCATTTTTAATTTAAAAGGATCTAGG
TGAAGATCCTTTTTGATAATCTCATGACCAAAATCCCTTAACGTGAGTTTTCGTTCCACTGAGCGTCAGA
CCCCGTAGAAAAGATCAAAGGATCTTCTTGAGATCCTTTTTTTCTGCGCGTAATCTGCTGCTTGCAAACA
AAAAAACCACCGCTACCAGCGGTGGTTTGTTTGCCGGATCAAGAGCTACCAACTCTTTTTCCGAAGGTAA
CTGGCTTCAGCAGAGCGCAGATACCAAATACTGTTCTTCTAGTGTAGCCGTAGTTAGGCCACCACTTCAA
GAACTCTGTAGCACCGCCTACATACCTCGCTCTGCTAATCCTGTTACCAGTGGCTGCTGCCAGTGGCGAT
AAGTCGTGTCTTACCGGGTTGGACTCAAGACGATAGTTACCGGATAAGGCGCAGCGGTCGGGCTGAACGG
GGGGTTCGTGCACACAGCCCAGCTTGGAGCGAACGACCTACACCGAACTGAGATACCTACAGCGTGAGCT
ATGAGAAAGCGCCACGCTTCCCGAAGGGAGAAAGGCGGACAGGTATCCGGTAAGCGGCAGGGTCGGAACA
GGAGAGCGCACGAGGGAGCTTCCAGGGGGAAACGCCTGGTATCTTTATAGTCCTGTCGGGTTTCGCCACC
TCTGACTTGAGCGTCGATTTTTGTGATGCTCGTCAGGGGGGCGGAGCCTATGGAAAAACGCCAGCAACGC
GGCCTTTTTACGGTTCCTGGCCTTTTGCTGGCCTTTTGCTCACATGTTCTTTCCTGCGTTATCCCCTGAT
TCTGTGGATAACCGTATTACCGCCTTTGAGTGAGCTGATACCGCTCGCCGCAGCCGAACGACCGAGCGCA
GCGAGTCAGTGAGCGAGGAAGCGGAAGAGCGCCCAATACGCAAACCGCCTCTCCCCGCGCGTTGGCCGAT
TCATTAATGCAGCTGGCACGACAGGTTTCCCGACTGGAAAGCGGGCAGTGAGCGCAACGCAATTAATGTG
AGTTAGCTCACTCATTAGGCACCCCAGGCTTTACACTTTATGCTTCCGGCTCGTATGTTGTGTGGAATTG
TGAGCGGATAACAATTTCACACAGGAAACAGCTATGACCATGATTACGCCAAGCGCGCAATTAACCCTCA
CTAAAGGGAACAAAAGCTGGAGCTGCAAGCTTAATGTAGTCTTATGCAATACTCTTGTAGTCTTGCAACA
TGGTAACGATGAGTTAGCAACATGCCTTACAAGGAGAGAAAAAGCACCGTGCATGCCGATTGGTGGAAGT
AAGGTGGTACGATCGTGCCTTATTAGGAAGGCAACAGACGGGTCTGACATGGATTGGACGAACCACTGAA
TTGCCGCATTGCAGAGATATTGTATTTAAGTGCCTAGCTCGATACATAAACGGGTCTCTCTGGTTAGACC
AGATCTGAGCCTGGGAGCTCTCTGGCTAACTAGGGAACCCACTGCTTAAGCCTCAATAAAGCTTGCCTTG
AGTGCTTCAAGTAGTGTGTGCCCGTCTGTTGTGTGACTCTGGTAACTAGAGATCCCTCAGACCCTTTTAG
TCAGTGTGGAAAATCTCTAGCAGTGGCGCCCGAACAGGGACTTGAAAGCGAAAGGGAAACCAGAGGAGCT
CTCTCGACGCAGGACTCGGCTTGCTGAAGCGCGCACGGCAAGAGGCGAGGGGCGGCGACTGGTGAGTACG
CCAAAAATTTTGACTAGCGGAGGCTAGAAGGAGAGAGATGGGTGCGAGAGCGTCAGTATTAAGCGGGGGA
GAATTAGATCGCGATGGGAAAAAATTCGGTTAAGGCCAGGGGGAAAGAAAAAATATAAATTAAAACATAT
AGTATGGGCAAGCAGGGAGCTAGAACGATTCGCAGTTAATCCTGGCCTGTTAGAAACATCAGAAGGCTGT
AGACAAATACTGGGACAGCTACAACCATCCCTTCAGACAGGATCAGAAGAACTTAGATCATTATATAATA
CAGTAGCAACCCTCTATTGTGTGCATCAAAGGATAGAGATAAAAGACACCAAGGAAGCTTTAGACAAGAT
AGAGGAAGAGCAAAACAAAAGTAAGACCACCGCACAGCAAGCGGCCGCTGATCTTCAGACCTGGAGGAGG
AGATATGAGGGACAATTGGAGAAGTGAATTATATAAATATAAAGTAGTAAAAATTGAACCATTAGGAGTA
GCACCCACCAAGGCAAAGAGAAGAGTGGTGCAGAGAGAAAAAAGAGCAGTGGGAATAGGAGCTTTGTTCC
TTGGGTTCTTGGGAGCAGCAGGAAGCACTATGGGCGCAGCGTCAATGACGCTGACGGTACAGGCCAGACA
ATTATTGTCTGGTATAGTGCAGCAGCAGAACAATTTGCTGAGGGCTATTGAGGCGCAACAGCATCTGTTG
CAACTCACAGTCTGGGGCATCAAGCAGCTCCAGGCAAGAATCCTGGCTGTGGAAAGATACCTAAAGGATC
AACAGCTCCTGGGGATTTGGGGTTGCTCTGGAAAACTCATTTGCACCACTGCTGTGCCTTGGAATGCTAG
TTGGAGTAATAAATCTCTGGAACAGATTTGGAATCACACGACCTGGATGGAGTGGGACAGAGAAATTAAC
AATTACACAAGCTTAATACACTCCTTAATTGAAGAATCGCAAAACCAGCAAGAAAAGAATGAACAAGAAT
TATTGGAATTAGATAAATGGGCAAGTTTGTGGAATTGGTTTAACATAACAAATTGGCTGTGGTATATAAA
ATTATTCATAATGATAGTAGGAGGCTTGGTAGGTTTAAGAATAGTTTTTGCTGTACTTTCTATAGTGAAT
AGAGTTAGGCAGGGATATTCACCATTATCGTTTCAGACCCACCTCCCAACCCCGAGGGGACCCGACAGGC
CCGAAGGAATAGAAGAAGAAGGTGGAGAGAGAGACAGAGACAGATCCATTCGATTAGTGAACGGATCTCG
ACGGTATCGGTTAACTTTTAAAAGAAAAGGGGGGATTGGGGGGTACAGTGCAGGGGAAAGAATAGTAGAC
ATAATAGCAACAGACATACAAACTAAAGAATTACAAAAACAAATTACAAAAATTCAAAATTTTATCGATC
ACGAGACTAGCCTCGAGCTGGCTGCAGTAACGCCATTTTGCAAGGCATGGAAAAATACCAAACCAAGAAT
AGAGAAGTTCAGATCAAGGGCGGGTACATGAAAATAGCTAACGTTGGGCCAAACAGGATATCTGCGGTGA
GCAGTTTCGGCCCCGGCCCGGGGCCAAGAACAGATGGTCACCGCAGTTTCGGCCCCGGCCCGAGGCCAAG
AACAGATGGTCCCCAGATATGGCCCAACCCTCAGCAGTTTCTTAAGACCCATCAGATGTTTCCAGGCTCC
CCCAAGGACCTGAAATGACCCTGCGCCTTATTTGAATTAACCAATCAGCCTGCTTCTCGCTTCTGTTCGC
GCGCTTCTGCTTCCCGAGCTCTATAAAAGAGCTCACAACCCCTCACTCGGCGCGCCAGTCCTCCGACAGA
CTGAGTCGGCCGGTCGAATCAAGCTTATCGATACCGTCGACGGATCCGCTAGCCCGCGGTTCGAAATGTC
TCAGTGGAATCAAGTCCAACAGTTAGAAATCAAGTTTTTGGAGCAGGTGGATCAATTCTATGATGACAAC
TTTCCCATGGAAATTCGGCATCTGTTGGCCCAATGGATTGAAAATCAAGACTGGGAGGCAGCTTCTAACA
ATGAAACCATGGCAACGATTCTTCTTCAAAACTTGTTAATACAACTGGATGAACAGTTAGGTCGTGTTTC
CAAAGAGAAAAACCTACTCTTGATACACAATCTAAAAAGAATTAGGAAGGTCCTTCAGGGAAAATTTCAT
GGAAATCCAATGCATGTAGCTGTGGTTATTTCAAACTGTTTAAGGGAAGAGAGGAGAATATTGGCTGCAG
CCAACATGCCTGTCCAGGGGCCTCTAGAGAAATCCTTACAAAGTTCTTCAGTTTCAGAAAGACAGAGGAA
TGTGGAGCACAAAGTGGCTGCCATTAAAAACAGTGTGCAGATGACAGAACAAGATACCAAATACTTAGAA
GATCTGCAAGACGAATTTGACTACAGGTATAAAACAATTCAGACAATGGATCAGAGTGACAAGAATAGTG
CCATGGTGAATCAGGAAGTTTTGACACTGCAGGAAATGCTTAACAGCCTCGATTTCAAGAGAAAGGAGGC
TCTCAGTAAAATGACCCAAATCATCCATGAGACAGACCTGTTAATGAACACCATGCTCATAGAAGAGCTG
CAAGACTGGAAGCGGCGGCAGCAAATCGCCTGCATCGGGGGTCCACTCCACAATGGGCTCGACCAGCTTC
AGAACTGCTTTACACTATTGGCAGAAAGTCTTTTCCAACTGAGAAGGCAATTGGAGAAACTAGAGGAGCA
ATCTACCAAAATGACATATGAAGGTGATCCCATTCCAATGCAAAGAACTCACATGCTAGAAAGAGTCACC
TTCTTGATCTACAACCTTTTCAAGAACTCATTTGTGGTTGAGCGACAGCCATGTATGCCAACCCACCCTC
AGAGGCCGTTGGTACTTAAAACCCTAATTCAGTTCACTGTAAAACTAAGGCTACTAATAAAATTGCCAGA
ACTAAACTATCAGGTAAAGGTTAAGGCATCAATTGACAAGAATGTTTCAACTCTAAGCAACCGAAGATTT
GTACTTTGTGGAACTAATGTCAAAGCCATGTCTATTGAAGAATCTTCCAATGGGAGTCTCTCAGTAGAAT
TTCGACATTTGCAACCAAAGGAAATGAAGTCCAGTGCTGGAGGTAAAGGAAATGAGGGCTGTCACATGGT
GACTGAAGAACTTCATTCCATAACGTTTGAAACACAGATCTGCCTCTATGGCCTGACCATAGATTTGGAG
ACCAGCTCATTGCCTGTGGTGATGATTTCCAATGTCAGTCAGTTACCTAATGCTTGGGCATCCATCATTT
GGTACAACGTGTCAACCAACGATTCCCAGAACTTGGTTTTCTTTAATAATCCTCCACCTGCCACATTGAG
TCAACTACTGGAGGTGATGAGCTGGCAGTTTTCATCGTACGTTGGTCGTGGTCTTAACTCAGATCAACTC
CATATGCTGGCAGAGAAGCTTACAGTCCAATCTAGCTACAGTGATGGTCACCTCACCTGGGCCAAGTTCT
GCAAGGAACATTTACCTGGTAAATCATTTACCTTTTGGACATGGCTTGAAGCAATATTGGATCTAATTAA
GAAACACATTCTTCCCCTTTGGATTGATGGGTATGTCATGGGCTTTGTTAGCAAAGAGAAGGAACGGCTG
TTGCTAAAGGATAAAATGCCTGGCACCTTTTTATTAAGATTCAGTGAAAGCCATCTCGGAGGAATAACTT
TCACCTGGGTGGACCATTCTGAAAGTGGGGAAGTGAGATTCCACTCTGTAGAACCCTACAATAAAGGCCG
GTTGTCTGCTCTGCCATTCGCTGACATCCTGCGAGACTACAAAGTTATTATGGCTGAAAACATTCCTGAA
AACCCTCTGAAGTACCTATATCCTGACATTCCCAAAGACAAAGCCTTCGGTAAACACTACAGCTCTCAGC
CTTGCGAAGTTTCAAGACCAACAGAAAGGGGTGACAAAGGTTATGTTCCTTCTGTTTTTATCCCCATCTC
AACAATCCGAAGTGATTCAACAGAGCCACATTCTCCATCAGACCTTCTTCCCATGTCTCCAAGTGTGTAT
GCGGTGTTGAGAGAAAACCTGAGTCCCACAACAATTGAAACTGCAATGAAGTCTCCTTATTCTGCTGAAT
GAACCGGTCGGATCCCCCGGGCTGCAGGAATTCGAGCATCTTACCGCCATTTATTCCCATATTTGTTCTG
TTTTTCTTGATTTGGGTATACATTTAAATGTTAATAAAACAAAATGGTGGGGCAATCATTTACATTTTTA
GGGATATGTAATTACTAGTTCAGGTGTATTGCCACAAGACAAACATGTTAAGAAACTTTCCCGTTATTTA
CGCTCTGTTCCTGTTAATCAACCTCTGGATTACAAAATTTGTGAAAGATTGACTGATATTCTTAACTATG
TTGCTCCTTTTACGCTGTGTGGATATGCTGCTTTAATGCCTCTGTATCATGCTATTGCTTCCCGTACGGC
TTTCGTTTTCTCCTCCTTGTATAAATCCTGGTTGCTGTCTCTTTATGAGGAGTTGTGGCCCGTTGTCCGT
CAACGTGGCGTGGTGTGCTCTGTGTTTGCTGACGCAACCCCCACTGGCTGGGGCATTGCCACCACCTGTC
AACTCCTTTCTGGGACTTTCGCTTTCCCCCTCCCGATCGCCACGGCAGAACTCATCGCCGCCTGCCTTGC
CCGCTGCTGGACAGGGGCTAGGTTGCTGGGCACTGATAATTCCGTGGTGTTGTCGGGGAAGCTGACGTCC
TTTGCAATTCGATATCAAGCTGTACCTTCTAGATGTACACTGTAACTAGCGCTTCTAGACCAATGACTTA
CAAGGCAGCTGTAGATCTTAGCCACTTTTTAAAAGAAAAGGGGGGACTGGAAGGGCTAATTCACTCCCAA
CGAAGACAAGATCTGCTTTTTGCTTGTACTGGGTCTCTCTGGTTAGACCAGATCTGAGCCTGGGAGCTCT
CTGGCTAACTAGGGAACCCACTGCTTAAGCCTCAATAAAGCTTGCCTTGAGTGCTTCAAGTAGTGTGTGC
CCGTCTGTTGTGTGACTCTGGTAACTAGAGATCCCTCAGACCCTTTTAGTCAGTGTGGAAAATCTCTAGC
AGTAGTAGTTCATGTCATCTTATTATTCAGTATTTATAACTTGCAAAGAAATGAATATCAGAGAGTGAGA
GGAACTTGTTTATTGCAGCTTATAATGGTTACAAATAAAGCAATAGCATCACAAATTTCACAAATAAAGC
ATTTTTTTCACTGCATTCTAGTTGTGGTTTGTCCAAACTCATCAATGTATCTTATCATGTCTGGCTCTAG
CTATCCCGCCCCTAACTCCGCCCATCCCGCCCCTAACTCCGCCCAGTTCCGCCCATTCTCCGCCCCATGG
CTGACTAATTTTTTTT
Features (pLannotate 1.2.2; 29 found; start..end, strand, type, name):
     94..112     -  promoter       T7 promoter: promoter for bacteriophage T7 RNA polymerase
    120..275     +  CDS            lacZα (fragment): LacZα fragment of β-galactosidase; lacZ fragment
    280..708     +  rep_origin     f1 ori (sequence partly withheld): f1 bacteriophage origin of replication; arrow indicates direction of (+) strand synthesis
    761..865     +  promoter       AmpR promoter: bla
    866..1726    +  CDS            AmpR: β-lactamase; bla; confers resistance to ampicillin, carbenicillin, and related antibiotics
   1897..2485    +  rep_origin     ori: high-copy-number ColE1/pMB1/pBR322/pUC origin of replication
   2668..2760    +  CDS            lacI (fragment): lac repressor; lacI; The lac repressor binds to the lac operator to inhibit transcription in E. coli. This inhibition can be relieved by adding lactose or isopropyl-β-D-thiogalactopyranoside (IPTG).
   2773..2794    +  protein_bind   CAP binding site: CAP binding activates transcription in the presence of cAMP. E. coli catabolite activator protein
   2809..2839    +  promoter       lac promoter: promoter for the E. coli lac operon
   2847..2863    +  protein_bind   lac operator: The lac repressor binds to the lac operator to inhibit transcription in E. coli. This inhibition can be relieved by adding lactose or isopropyl-β-D-thiogalactopyranoside (IPTG). lac repressor encoded by lacI
   2908..2926    +  promoter       T3 promoter: promoter for bacteriophage T3 RNA polymerase
   2954..3180    +  promoter       RSV promoter: Rous sarcoma virus enhancer/promoter
   3181..3361    +  LTR            5' LTR (truncated): truncated 5' long terminal repeat (LTR) from HIV-1
   3408..3533    +  misc_feature   HIV-1 Ψ: packaging signal of human immunodeficiency virus type 1
   3517..3880    +  CDS            HIV-1 gag (fragment): gag protein from human immunodeficiency virus 1; gag
   4026..4259    +  misc_feature   RRE: The Rev response element (RRE) of HIV-1 allows for Rev-dependent mRNA export from the nucleus to the cytoplasm.
   4636..4736    +  CDS            Rev (fragment): human immunodeficiency virus 1 (HIV-1) Rev protein; rev; enhances nuclear export of unspliced and incompletely spliced viral mRNAs
   4755..4872    +  misc_feature   cPPT/CTS: central polypurine tract and central termination sequence of HIV-1
   4906..5307    +  promoter       SFFV promoter: spleen focus-forming virus long terminal repeat (LTR) promoter
   5317..5340    +  misc_feature   MCS (fragment): pBluescript multiple cloning site
   5365..7608    +  CDS            STAT4: STAT4_HUMAN - Experimental evidence at protein level: Swiss-Prot protein existence level 1. Carries out a dual function: signal transduction and activation of transcription. Involved in IL12 signaling. From Homo sapiens (Human).
   7619..7644    +  misc_feature   MCS (fragment): pBluescript multiple cloning site
   7644..7703    +  CDS            S (fragment): HBSAG_WHV6 - Experimental evidence at transcript level: Swiss-Prot protein existence level 2. The middle envelope protein plays an important role in the budding of the virion. It is involved in the induction of budding in a nucleocapsid independent way. In this process the majority of envelope proteins bud to form subviral lipoprotein particles of 22 nm of diameter that do not contain a nucleocapsid (By similarity). From Woodchuck hepatitis B virus (isolate w64/pWS23) (WHV).
   7835..8238    +  misc_feature   WPRE: woodchuck hepatitis virus posttranscriptional regulatory element
   8296..8355    +  CDS            nef (fragment): NEF_HV1Z2 - Experimental evidence at protein level: Swiss-Prot protein existence level 1. Extracellular Nef protein targets CD4(+) T-lymphocytes for apoptosis by interacting with CXCR4 surface receptors. From Human immunodeficiency virus type 1 group M subtype D (isolate Z2/CDC-Z34) (HIV-1).
   8357..8590    +  LTR            3' LTR (ΔU3): self-inactivating 3' long terminal repeat (LTR) from HIV-1
   8662..8783    +  polyA_signal   SV40 poly(A) signal: SV40 polyadenylation signal
   8802..8823    +  rep_origin     SV40 ori (fragment): SV40 origin of replication
   8823..73      +  rep_origin     SV40 ori (across the origin): SV40 origin of replication
