[The description below was written by a language model from this plasmid's Addgene catalogue record and pLannotate feature annotations shown in this document.]
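Description:
SFFV-STAT4-Brd 55 is a lentiviral transfer plasmid built on the SFFV-MCS backbone that expresses human STAT4 together with a construct-specific DNA barcode. It is maintained in E. coli through a high-copy ColE1/pUC-type origin and selected with ampicillin via the β-lactamase gene. An f1 origin and remnants of a pBluescript-style cloning region (lacZα and lacI fragments, lac promoter/operator, T3 and T7 promoters) also sit in the bacterial portion. The sequenced record is 8,885 nt, consistent with the stated backbone and insert sizes.

The viral cassette has a third-generation, self-inactivating layout. An RSV promoter drives a truncated HIV-1 5' LTR, so genomic RNA can be produced without Tat. This is followed by the Ψ packaging signal with a gag fragment, the Rev response element for nuclear export of the unspliced genome, and the cPPT/CTS. The internal spleen focus-forming virus promoter, which is commonly used for strong expression in haematopoietic cells, drives the STAT4 coding sequence, cloned by restriction enzymes between flanking polylinker fragments. STAT4 is a signal transducer and transcriptional activator involved in IL-12 signalling. A WPRE downstream enhances transcript expression, and the depositor states that the barcode was inserted at an XbaI site after the WPRE, although it is not annotated in the feature table. That position places it ahead of the ΔU3 3' LTR, presumably so that it is carried on the STAT4 transcript. An SV40 poly(A) signal and SV40 origin lie beyond the LTR. No tag, reporter or mammalian selection marker is annotated. The plasmid belongs to a barcoded transcription factor collection made for combinatorial screening in immune cell reprogramming, where the barcode identifies which factor was delivered.
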