Addgene plasmid #219035: SFFV-STAT4-Brd 55
Purpose: Transcription factor STAT4 with a specific barcode assigned.
Depositing lab: Filipe Pereira. Depositing organization: Center for Neuroscience and Cell Biology, University of Coimbra. Publication: A combinatorial transcription factor screening platform for immune cell reprogramming. Kurochkin I, Altman AR, Caiado I, Pertiga-Cabral D, Halitzki E, Minaeva M, Zimmermannova O, Henriques-Oliveira L, Klein D, Nair M, Oliveira D, Cajal LR, Knittel R, Feick C, Ringner M, Martin M, Cirovic B, Pires CF, Rosa FF, Sitnicka E, Theis FJ, Pereira CF. Cell Syst. 2026 Jan 21;17(1):101457. doi: 10.1016/j.cels.2025.101457. Epub 2026 Jan 14. PubMed 41539305.
Backbone
  Vector backbone: SFFV-MCS
  Backbone size w/o insert (bp): 6638
  Vector type: Lentiviral
Growth in bacteria
  Bacterial resistance: Ampicillin, 100 μg/mL
  Growth temperature: 37°C
  Growth strain: NEB Stable
  Copy number: High Copy
Gene/Insert
  Gene/Insert name: STAT4
  Species: H. sapiens (human)
  Insert size (bp): 2247
  Entrez Gene: STAT4 (a.k.a. DPMC, SLEB11)
  Promoter: The spleen focus-forming virus (SFFV) promoter
  Cloning method: Restriction Enzyme; 5′ cloning site Bsp119I (not destroyed); 3′ cloning site BstHI (not destroyed)
Terms and licenses: Academic/Nonprofit Terms; Industry Terms: Not Available to Industry
Depositor comments: Barcode sequence cloned into XbaI restriction site. Design of plasmid is as follows: SFFV-[TF sequence]-WPRE-[Barcode sequence].
How to cite: SFFV-STAT4-Brd 55 was a gift from Filipe Pereira (Addgene plasmid # 219035 ; http://n2t.net/addgene:219035 ; RRID:Addgene_219035)
