>Addgene plasmid #219035 | SFFV-STAT4-Brd 55 | depositor partial sequence | sequence record 427585 | TF ORF
ATGTCTCAGTGGAATCAAGTCCAACAGTTAGAAATCAAGTTTTTGGAGCAGGTGGATCAATTCTATGATG
ACAACTTTCCCATGGAAATTCGGCATCTGTTGGCCCAATGGATTGAAAATCAAGACTGGGAGGCAGCTTC
TAACAATGAAACCATGGCAACGATTCTTCTTCAAAACTTGTTAATACAACTGGATGAACAGTTAGGTCGT
GTTTCCAAAGAGAAAAACCTACTCTTGATACACAATCTAAAAAGAATTAGGAAGGTCCTTCAGGGAAAAT
TTCATGGAAATCCAATGCATGTAGCTGTGGTTATTTCAAACTGTTTAAGGGAAGAGAGGAGAATATTGGC
TGCAGCCAACATGCCTGTCCAGGGGCCTCTAGAGAAATCCTTACAAAGTTCTTCAGTTTCAGAAAGACAG
AGGAATGTGGAGCACAAAGTGGCTGCCATTAAAAACAGTGTGCAGATGACAGAACAAGATACCAAATACT
TAGAAGATCTGCAAGACGAATTTGACTACAGGTATAAAACAATTCAGACAATGGATCAGAGTGACAAGAA
TAGTGCCATGGTGAATCAGGAAGTTTTGACACTGCAGGAAATGCTTAACAGCCTCGATTTCAAGAGAAAG
GAGGCTCTCAGTAAAATGACCCAAATCATCCATGAGACAGACCTGTTAATGAACACCATGCTCATAGAAG
AGCTGCAAGACTGGAAGCGGCGGCAGCAAATCGCCTGCATCGGGGGTCCACTCCACAATGGGCTCGACCA
GCTTCAGAACTGCTTTACACTATTGGCAGAAAGTCTTTTCCAACTGAGAAGGCAATTGGAGAAACTAGAG
GAGCAATCTACCAAAATGACATATGAAGGTGATCCCATTCCAATGCAAAGAACTCACATGCTAGAAAGAG
TCACCTTCTTGATCTACAACCTTTTCAAGAACTCATTTGTGGTTGAGCGACAGCCATGTATGCCAACCCA
CCCTCAGAGGCCGTTGGTACTTAAAACCCTAATTCAGTTCACTGTAAAACTAAGGCTACTAATAAAATTG
CCAGAACTAAACTATCAGGTAAAGGTTAAGGCATCAATTGACAAGAATGTTTCAACTCTAAGCAACCGAA
GATTTGTACTTTGTGGAACTAATGTCAAAGCCATGTCTATTGAAGAATCTTCCAATGGGAGTCTCTCAGT
AGAATTTCGACATTTGCAACCAAAGGAAATGAAGTCCAGTGCTGGAGGTAAAGGAAATGAGGGCTGTCAC
ATGGTGACTGAAGAACTTCATTCCATAACGTTTGAAACACAGATCTGCCTCTATGGCCTGACCATAGATT
TGGAGACCAGCTCATTGCCTGTGGTGATGATTTCCAATGTCAGTCAGTTACCTAATGCTTGGGCATCCAT
CATTTGGTACAACGTGTCAACCAACGATTCCCAGAACTTGGTTTTCTTTAATAATCCTCCACCTGCCACA
TTGAGTCAACTACTGGAGGTGATGAGCTGGCAGTTTTCATCGTACGTTGGTCGTGGTCTTAACTCAGATC
AACTCCATATGCTGGCAGAGAAGCTTACAGTCCAATCTAGCTACAGTGATGGTCACCTCACCTGGGCCAA
GTTCTGCAAGGAACATTTACCTGGTAAATCATTTACCTTTTGGACATGGCTTGAAGCAATATTGGATCTA
ATTAAGAAACACATTCTTCCCCTTTGGATTGATGGGTATGTCATGGGCTTTGTTAGCAAAGAGAAGGAAC
GGCTGTTGCTAAAGGATAAAATGCCTGGCACCTTTTTATTAAGATTCAGTGAAAGCCATCTCGGAGGAAT
AACTTTCACCTGGGTGGACCATTCTGAAAGTGGGGAAGTGAGATTCCACTCTGTAGAACCCTACAATAAA
GGCCGGTTGTCTGCTCTGCCATTCGCTGACATCCTGCGAGACTACAAAGTTATTATGGCTGAAAACATTC
CTGAAAACCCTCTGAAGTACCTATATCCTGACATTCCCAAAGACAAAGCCTTCGGTAAACACTACAGCTC
TCAGCCTTGCGAAGTTTCAAGACCAACAGAAAGGGGTGACAAAGGTTATGTTCCTTCTGTTTTTATCCCC
ATCTCAACAATCCGAAGTGATTCAACAGAGCCACATTCTCCATCAGACCTTCTTCCCATGTCTCCAAGTG
TGTATGCGGTGTTGAGAGAAAACCTGAGTCCCACAACAATTGAAACTGCAATGAAGTCTCCTTATTCTGC
TGAATGA
