>Addgene plasmid #219035 | SFFV-STAT4-Brd 55 | depositor partial sequence | sequence record 427586 | Barcode sequence
TGTACACTGTAACTAGCGCT
